Addgene plasmid #124875: pCAD100_hIRG1_4-461_pvp008
Purpose: Expresses hCAD Arg273His mutant in E.coli
Depositing lab: Konrad Buessow. Depositing organization: Helmholtz-Zentrum fuer Infektionsforschung (HZI). Publication: Crystal structure of cis-aconitate decarboxylase reveals the impact of naturally occurring human mutations on itaconate synthesis. Chen F, Lukat P, Iqbal AA, Saile K, Kaever V, van den Heuvel J, Blankenfeldt W, Bussow K, Pessler F. Proc Natl Acad Sci U S A. 2019 Sep 23. pii: 1908770116. doi: 10.1073/pnas.1908770116. PubMed 31548418.
Backbone
  Vector backbone: pCOLADuet-1
  Backbone manufacturer: Novagen
  Backbone size w/o insert (bp): 3519
  Total vector size (bp): 4893
  Modifications to backbone: N-terminal StrepTag and TEV site
  Vector type: Bacterial Expression
Growth in bacteria
  Bacterial resistance: Kanamycin, 50 μg/mL
  Growth temperature: 37°C
  Growth strain: DH5alpha
  Copy number: Low Copy
Gene/Insert
  Gene/Insert name: cis-aconitate decarboxylase (alt names: Irg1; CAD)
  Species: H. sapiens (human)
  Insert size (bp): 1374
  Mutation: mutated Arg273 to His, deleted amino acids 1-3 and 462-end.
  GenBank ID: NM_001258406
  Entrez Gene: ACOD1 (a.k.a. CAD, IRG1)
  Promoter: T7
  Tag / fusion protein: StrepTag and TEV site (N terminal on backbone)
  Cloning method: Gibson Cloning
  Sequencing primers: 5′ TACGACTCACTATAGGGGAATTGTG; 3′ TGCTAGTTATTGCTCAGCGGTGGC
Terms and licenses: Academic/Nonprofit Terms; Industry Terms: Not Available to Industry
How to cite: pCAD100_hIRG1_4-461_pvp008 was a gift from Konrad Buessow (Addgene plasmid # 124875 ; http://n2t.net/addgene:124875 ; RRID:Addgene_124875)
