[The description below was written by a language model from this plasmid's Addgene catalogue record and pLannotate feature annotations shown in this document.]
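Description:
pCAD100_hIRG1_4-461_pvp008 is a bacterial expression plasmid of about 4.9 kb, built on the Novagen pCOLADuet-1 backbone, for producing a mutant form of human cis-aconitate decarboxylase (ACOD1, also called IRG1 or CAD) in E. coli. It replicates from the ColA origin, which gives a low copy number and is compatible with plasmids carrying other origin types, and it is selected with kanamycin through an aminoglycoside phosphotransferase gene. The backbone also carries lacI with its own promoter, which supplies the lac repressor.

The 1,374 bp insert, introduced by Gibson cloning, encodes residues 4–461 of the human enzyme (amino acids 1–3 and everything after 461 are deleted) and carries an Arg273His substitution. Transcription is driven by a T7 promoter followed by a lac operator, so expression requires T7 RNA polymerase in the host and is inducible with IPTG. A T7 gene 10 ribosome binding site directs translation and a T7 terminator closes the unit. The backbone was modified to add an N-terminal Strep-tag II and a TEV protease site, which allow affinity purification on Strep-Tactin and later removal of the tag. The TEV site is listed in the catalogue fields but is not separately annotated in the feature table.

Short S-tag and SET1 fragments annotated downstream of the coding region appear to be residual vector sequence; the record does not indicate that they are fused to the protein. The small TcR and partial AmpR promoter matches likewise look like backbone remnants. The associated publication concerns the crystal structure of the enzyme and how naturally occurring human mutations affect itaconate synthesis, which suggests the plasmid is used to make recombinant variant protein for such studies.
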