Features (pLannotate 1.2.2; 16 found; start..end, strand, type, name):
     48..83      -  CDS            TcR (fragment): tetracycline efflux protein; tet; confers resistance to tetracycline
     86..104     +  promoter       T7 promoter: promoter for bacteriophage T7 RNA polymerase
    105..129     +  protein_bind   lac operator: The lac repressor binds to the lac operator to inhibit transcription in E. coli. This inhibition can be relieved by adding lactose or isopropyl-β-D-thiogalactopyranoside (IPTG). lac repressor encoded by lacI
    144..166     +  RBS            RBS: efficient ribosome binding site from bacteriophage T7 gene 10 (Olins and Rangwala, 1989)
    182..204     +  CDS            Strep-Tag II (fragment): peptide that binds Strep-Tactin®, an engineered form of streptavidin
    242..1615    +  CDS            ACOD1: IRG1_HUMAN - Also known as IRG1. Experimental evidence at protein level: Swiss-Prot protein existence level 1. Cis-aconitate decarboxylase that catalyzes production of itaconate and is involved in the inhibition of the inflammatory response (PubMed:23609450, PubMed:23610393). Acts as a negative regulator of the Toll-like receptors (TLRs)-mediated inflammatory innate response by stimulating the tumor necrosis factor alpha-induced protein TNFAIP3 expression via reactive oxygen species (ROS) in LPS- tolerized macrophages (PubMed:23609450). Involved in antimicrobial response of innate immune cells
   1642..1683    +  CDS            S-Tag (fragment): affinity and epitope tag derived from pancreatic ribonuclease A
   1713..1730    +  CDS            SET1 (fragment): solubility-enhancement tag derived from T7 phage gene 10B
   1738..1785    +  terminator     T7 terminator: transcription terminator for bacteriophage T7 RNA polymerase
   1949..2006    +  promoter       AmpR promoter (fragment): bla
   2015..2830    -  CDS            KanR: aminoglycoside phosphotransferase; aph(3')-Ia; confers resistance to kanamycin in bacteria or G418 (Geneticin®) in eukaryotes
   2831..2922    -  promoter       AmpR promoter: bla
   2940..3575    -  rep_origin     ColA ori: Plasmids containing the ColA origin of replication can be propagated in E. coli cells that contain additional plasmids with compatible origins.
   3660..3724    -  CDS            TcR (fragment): tetracycline efflux protein; tet; confers resistance to tetracycline
   3773..4855    -  CDS            lacI: lac repressor; lacI; The lac repressor binds to the lac operator to inhibit transcription in E. coli. This inhibition can be relieved by adding lactose or isopropyl-β-D-thiogalactopyranoside (IPTG).
   4856..40      -  promoter       lacI promoter (across the origin): lacI
>Addgene plasmid #124875 | pCAD100_hIRG1_4-461_pvp008 | addgene full sequence | sequence record 245189 | Addgene NGS Result
ATGCCATACCGCGAAAGGTTTTGCGCCATTCGATGGTGTCCGGGATCTCGACGCTCTCCCTTATGCGACT
CCTGCATTAGGAAATTAATACGACTCACTATAGGGGAATTGTGAGCGGATAACAATTCCCCTGTAGAAAT
AATTTTGTTTAACTTTAATAAGGAGATATACCATGGCTAGCTGGAGCCACCCGCAGTTCGAAAAAGTCGA
CGAGAACCTCTACTTCCAGGGAGGCGGCCGCAAGTCTATCACAGAAAGCTTTGCCACAGCAATCCATGGC
TTGAAAGTGGGACACCTGACAGATCGTGTTATTCAGAGGAGCAAGAGGATGATTCTAGACACTCTGGGTG
CTGGGTTCCTGGGAACCACTACGGAAGTGTTTCACATAGCCAGCCAATATAGCAAGATCTACAGTTCCAA
CATATCCAGCACTGTTTGGGGTCAGCCAGACATCAGGCTCCCGCCCACATATGCTGCTTTTGTGAACGGT
GTGGCTATTCACTCCATGGATTTTGATGACACGTGGCACCCTGCCACCCACCCTTCTGGGGCTGTCCTTC
CTGTCCTCACAGCTTTAGCAGAAGCCCTGCCAAGGAGTCCAAAGTTTTCTGGCCTTGACCTGCTGCTGGC
TTTCAATGTTGGTATTGAAGTGCAAGGCCGATTACTGCATTTCGCCAAGGAGGCCAATGACATGCCAAAG
AGATTCCATCCCCCTTCCGTGGTAGGAACGTTGGGTAGTGCTGCTGCTGCATCCAAGTTTTTAGGACTTA
GCTCGACAAAGTGCCGAGAAGCTCTGGCCATTGCTGTTTCCCATGCTGGGGCACCCATGGCCAATGCTGC
CACCCAGACCAAGCCCCTCCACATTGGCAATGCTGCCAAGCATGGGATAGAAGCTGCATTTTTGGCAATG
TTGGGTCTCCAAGGAAACAAGCAGGTCTTGGACTTGGAGGCAGGATTTGGGGCCTTTTATGCCAACTATT
CCCCAAAAGTCCTTCCAAGCATAGCTTCCTACAGTTGGCTGCTGGACCAGCAGGACGTGGCCTTTAAGCA
TTTTCCTGCACATTTATCTACCCACTGGGTGGCAGACGCAGCTGCATCTGTGAGAAAGCACCTTGTAGCA
GAGAGAGCCCTGCTTCCAACTGACTACATTAAGAGAATTGTGCTCAGGATACCAAATGTCCAGTATGTAA
ACAGGCCCTTTCCAGTTTCGGAGCATGAAGCCCGTCATTCATTCCAGTATGTGGCCTGTGCCATGCTGCT
TGATGGTGGCATCACTGTCCCCTCATTCCATGAATGCCAGATCAACAGGCCACAGGTGAGAGAGCTGCTC
AGTAAGGTGGAGCTGGAGTACCCTCCGGACAACTTGCCAAGCTTCAACATACTGTACTGTGAAATAAGTG
TCACCCTCAAGGATGGAGCCACCTTCACAGATCGCTCTGATACCTTCTATGGGCACTGGAGAAAACCACT
GAGCCAGGAGGACCTAGAGGAAAAGTTCAGAGCCAATGCCTCCAAGATGCTGTCCTGGGACACAGTGGAA
AGCCTTATAAAGATAGTCAAAAATCTAGAAGACCTAGAAGACTGTTCTGTGTTAACTACACTTCTCAAAG
GACCCTGAAGCTTGCATGCCTCGAGTCTGGTAAAGAAACCGCTGCTGCGAAATTTGAACGCCAGCACATG
GACTCGTCTACTAGCGCAGCTTAATTAACCTAGGCTGCTGCCACCGCTGAGCAATAACTAGCATAACCCC
TTGGGGCCTCTAAACGGGTCTTGAGGGGTTTTTTGCTGAAACCTCAGGCATTTGAGAAGCACACGGTCAC
ACTGCTTCCGGTAGTCAATAAACCGGTAAACCAGCAATAGACATAAGCGGCTATTTAACGACCCTGCCCT
GAACCGACGACAAGCTGACGACCGGGTCTCCGCAAGTGGCACTTTTCGGGGAAATGTGCGCGGAACCCCT
ATTTGTTTATTTTTCTAAATACATTCAAATATGTATCCGCTCATGAATTAATTCTTAGAAAAACTCATCG
AGCATCAAATGAAACTGCAATTTATTCATATCAGGATTATCAATACCATATTTTTGAAAAAGCCGTTTCT
GTAATGAAGGAGAAAACTCACCGAGGCAGTTCCATAGGATGGCAAGATCCTGGTATCGGTCTGCGATTCC
GACTCGTCCAACATCAATACAACCTATTAATTTCCCCTCGTCAAAAATAAGGTTATCAAGTGAGAAATCA
CCATGAGTGACGACTGAATCCGGTGAGAATGGCAAAAGTTTATGCATTTCTTTCCAGACTTGTTCAACAG
GCCAGCCATTACGCTCGTCATCAAAATCACTCGCATCAACCAAACCGTTATTCATTCGTGATTGCGCCTG
AGCGAGACGAAATACGCGGTCGCTGTTAAAAGGACAATTACAAACAGGAATCGAATGCAACCGGCGCAGG
AACACTGCCAGCGCATCAACAATATTTTCACCTGAATCAGGATATTCTTCTAATACCTGGAATGCTGTTT
TCCCGGGGATCGCAGTGGTGAGTAACCATGCATCATCAGGAGTACGGATAAAATGCTTGATGGTCGGAAG
AGGCATAAATTCCGTCAGCCAGTTTAGTCTGACCATCTCATCTGTAACATCATTGGCAACGCTACCTTTG
CCATGTTTCAGAAACAACTCTGGCGCATCGGGCTTCCCATACAATCGATAGATTGTCGCACCTGATTGCC
CGACATTATCGCGAGCCCATTTATACCCATATAAATCAGCATCCATGTTGGAATTTAATCGCGGCCTAGA
GCAAGACGTTTCCCGTTGAATATGGCTCATACTCTTCCTTTTTCAATATTATTGAAGCATTTATCAGGGT
TATTGTCTCATGAGCGGATACATATTTGAATGTATTTAGAAAAATAAACAAATAGGCATGCTAGCGCAGA
AACGTCCTAGAAGATGCCAGGAGGATACTTAGCAGAGAGACAATAAGGCCGGAGCGAAGCCGTTTTTCCA
TAGGCTCCGCCCCCCTGACGAACATCACGAAATCTGACGCTCAAATCAGTGGTGGCGAAACCCGACAGGA
CTATAAAGATACCAGGCGTTTCCCCCTGATGGCTCCCTCTTGCGCTCTCCTGTTCCCGTCCTGCGGCGTC
CGTGTTGTGGTGGAGGCTTTACCCAAATCACCACGTCCCGTTCCGTGTAGACAGTTCGCTCCAAGCTGGG
CTGTGTGCAAGAACCCCCCGTTCAGCCCGACTGCTGCGCCTTATCCGGTAACTATCATCTTGAGTCCAAC
CCGGAAAGACACGACAAAACGCCACTGGCAGCAGCCATTGGTAACTGAGAATTAGTGGATTTAGATATCG
AGAGTCTTGAAGTGGTGGCCTAACAGAGGCTACACTGAAAGGACAGTATTTGGTATCTGCGCTCCACTAA
AGCCAGTTACCAGGTTAAGCAGTTCCCCAACTGACTTAACCTTCGATCAAACCGCCTCCCCAGGCGGTTT
TTTCGTTTACAGAGCAGGAGATTACGACGATCGTAAAAGGATCTCAAGAAGATCCTTTACGGATTCCCGA
CACCATCACTCTAGATTTCAGTGCAATTTATCTCTTCAAATGTAGCACCTGAAGTCAGCCCCATACGATA
TAAGTTGTAATTCTCATGTTAGTCATGCCCCGCGCCCACCGGAAGGAGCTGACTGGGTTGAAGGCTCTCA
AGGGCATCGGTCGAGATCCCGGTGCCTAATGAGTGATCTAACTTACATTAATTGCGTTGCGCTCACTGCC
CGCTTTCCAGTCGGGAAACCTGTCGTGCCAGCTGCATTAATGAATCGGCCAACGCGCGGGGAGAGGCGGT
TTGCGTATTGGGCGCCAGGGTGGTTTTTCTTTTCACCAGTGAGACGGGCAACAGCTGATTGCCCTTCACC
GCCTGGCCCTGAGAGAGTTGCAGCAAGCGGTCCACGCTGGTTTGCCCCAGCAGGCGAAAATCCTGTTTGA
TGGTGGTTAACGGCGGGATATAACATGAGCTGTCTTCGGTATCGTCGTATCCCACTACCGAGATGTCCGC
ACCAACGCGCAGCCCGGACTCGGTAATGGCGCGCATTGCGCCCAGCGCCATCTGATCGTTGGCAACCAGC
ATCGCAGTGGGAACGATGCCCTCATTCAGCATTTGCATGGTTTGTTGAAAACCGGACATGGCACTCCAGT
CGCCTTCCCGTTCCGCTATCGGCTGAATTTGATTGCGAGTGAGATATTTATGCCAGCCAGCCAGACGCAG
ACGCGCCGAGACAGAACTTAATGGGCCCGCTAACAGCGCGATTTGCTGGTGACCCAATGCGACCAGATGC
TCCACGCCCAGTCGCGTACCGTCTTCATGGGAGAAAATAATACTGTTGATGGGTGTCTGGTCAGAGACAT
CAAGAAATAACGCCGGAACATTAGTGCAGGCAGCTTCCACAGCAATGGCATCCTGGTCATCCAGCGGATA
GTTAATGATCAGCCCACTGACGCGTTGCGCGAGAAGATTGTGCACCGCCGCTTTACAGGCTTCGACGCCG
CTTCGTTCTACCATCGACACCACCACGCTGGCACCCAGTTGATCGGCGCGAGATTTAATCGCCGCGACAA
TTTGCGACGGCGCGTGCAGGGCCAGACTGGAGGTGGCAACGCCAATCAGCAACGACTGTTTGCCCGCCAG
TTGTTGTGCCACGCGGTTGGGAATGTAATTCAGCTCCGCCATCGCCGCTTCCACTTTTTCCCGCGTTTTC
GCAGAAACGTGGCTGGCCTGGTTCACCACGCGGGAAACGGTCTGATAAGAGACACCGGCATACTCTGCGA
CATCGTATAACGTTACTGGTTTCACATTCACCACCCTGAATTGACTCTCTTCCGGGCGCTATC
